Addgene plasmid #186141: FAK
Purpose: For expresseion of recombinant FAK using baccolovirus in SF9 cells
Depositing lab: Michael Rosen. Depositing organization: University of Texas Southwestern Medical Center. Publication: Synergistic phase separation of two pathways promotes integrin clustering and nascent adhesion formation. Case LB, De Pasquale M, Henry L, Rosen MK. Elife. 2022 Jan 20;11. pii: 72588. doi: 10.7554/eLife.72588. PubMed 35049497.
Backbone
  Vector backbone: pFastBac Htb
  Backbone size w/o insert (bp): 4856
  Vector type: Insect Expression
Growth in bacteria
  Bacterial resistance: Ampicillin, 100 μg/mL
  Growth temperature: 37°C
  Growth strain: DH5alpha
  Copy number: Low Copy
Gene/Insert
  Gene/Insert name: PTK2
  Species: M. musculus (mouse)
  Insert size (bp): 3159
  Entrez Gene: PTK2 (a.k.a. FADK, FADK 1, FAK, FAK1, FRNK, PPP1R71, p125FAK, pp125FAK)
  Promoter: polyhedrin promoter
  Tag / fusion protein: His6 (N terminal on insert)
  Cloning method: Restriction Enzyme; 5′ cloning site BamHI (not destroyed); 3′ cloning site NotI (not destroyed)
  Sequencing primers: 5′ polyhedrin-fwd,; 3′ SV40pA-R
Resource information
  A portion of this plasmid was derived from a plasmid made by: Gift from Robert Liddington
Terms and licenses: Academic/Nonprofit Terms; Industry Terms: Not Available to Industry
How to cite: FAK was a gift from Michael Rosen (Addgene plasmid # 186141 ; http://n2t.net/addgene:186141 ; RRID:Addgene_186141)
