[The description below was written by a language model from this plasmid's Addgene catalogue record and pLannotate feature annotations shown in this document.]
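Description:
FAK is a baculovirus donor (transfer) plasmid built on the pFastBac HTb backbone for producing recombinant mouse focal adhesion kinase (PTK2) in Sf9 insect cells. The sequenced record is 7,983 nt. In bacteria it replicates from a ColE1/pUC-type origin (annotated as high copy, although the catalogue entry lists the plasmid as low copy) and is selected with ampicillin through the β-lactamase gene. An f1 origin and a fragment of the pBR322 bom region are also present.

The payload sits between the Tn7R and Tn7L ends of a mini-Tn7 element. This element allows site-specific transposition of the cassette into a baculovirus shuttle genome (bacmid) in a suitable E. coli host. Within these ends are a gentamicin acetyltransferase gene, which selects for the transposed cassette, and the expression unit itself. In that unit, the very late polyhedrin promoter of Autographa californica nucleopolyhedrovirus drives an open reading frame that begins with a polyhistidine tag. The catalogue lists this tag as N-terminal His6, and the annotation software matched it as a partial 8xHis. A TEV protease recognition site follows the tag, and then the roughly 3.16 kb Ptk2 coding sequence, cloned between BamHI and NotI sites that remain intact. An SV40 polyadenylation signal terminates the transcript.

This arrangement gives high-level late-infection expression of tagged FAK. The protein can be captured by metal-affinity chromatography, and the tag can be removed with TEV protease. The associated work concerns phase separation in integrin clustering and nascent adhesion formation, which is consistent with use of the purified protein in biochemical reconstitution.
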