Features (pLannotate 1.2.2; 17 found; start..end, strand, type, name):
    513..541     -  promoter       Pc promoter: intI1 (promoter lies within the coding sequence); class 1 integron promoter
    519..866     -  CDS            YPR2_ECOLX (fragment): Protein predicted: Swiss-Prot protein existence level 4. From Escherichia coli.
    893..984     +  promoter       polyhedrin promoter: polh from Autographa californica; promoter for the baculovirus polyhedrin gene
   1049..1068    +  CDS            8xHis (fragment): 8xHis affinity tag
   1090..1110    +  CDS            TEV site: tobacco etch virus (TEV) protease recognition and cleavage site
   1126..4281    +  CDS            Ptk2: FAK1_MOUSE - Also known as Fadk, Fak, Fak1, Kiaa4203. Experimental evidence at protein level: Swiss-Prot protein existence level 1. [Isoform 9]: Does not contain a kinase domain and inhibits PTK2/FAK1 phosphorylation and signaling. Its enhanced expression can attenuate the nuclear accumulation of LPXN and limit its ability to enhance serum response factor (SRF)-dependent gene transcription (By similarity). From Mus musculus (Mouse).
   4356..4439    +  CDS            large T antigen (fragment): large T antigen from SV40 (simian virus 40)
   4462..4596    +  polyA_signal   SV40 poly(A) signal: SV40 polyadenylation signal
   4625..4790    -  mobile_element Tn7L: mini-Tn7 element (left end of the Tn7 transposon) Tn7
   4953..4969    +  CDS            lacZα (fragment): LacZα fragment of β-galactosidase; lacZ fragment
   4974..5428    +  rep_origin     f1 ori (sequence partly withheld): f1 bacteriophage origin of replication; arrow indicates direction of (+) strand synthesis
   5454..5558    +  promoter       AmpR promoter: bla
   5559..6419    +  CDS            AmpR: β-lactamase; bla; confers resistance to ampicillin, carbenicillin, and related antibiotics
   6590..7178    +  rep_origin     ori: high-copy-number ColE1/pMB1/pBR322/pUC origin of replication
   7364..7415    -  misc_feature   bom (fragment): basis of mobility region from pBR322
   7483..7707    -  mobile_element Tn7R: mini-Tn7 element (right end of the Tn7 transposon) Tn7
   7774..324     -  CDS            GmR (across the origin): gentamycin acetyltransferase; aacC1; confers resistance to gentamycin
>Addgene plasmid #186141 | FAK | addgene full sequence | sequence record 365816 | Addgene NGS Result
GATATAGATCTCACTACGCGGCTGCTCAAACTTGGGCAGAACGTAAGCCGCGAGAGCGCCAACAACCGCT
TCTTGGTCGAAGGCAGCAAGCGCGATGAATGTCTTACTACGGAGCAAGTTCCCGAGGTAATCGGAGTCCG
GCTGATGTTGGGAGTAGGTGGCTACGTCTCCGAACTCACGACCGAAAAGATCAAGAGCAGCCCGCATGGA
TTTGACTTGGTCAGGGCCGAGCCTACATGTGCGAATGATGCCCATACTTGAGCCACCTAACTTTGTTTTA
GGGCGACTGCCCTGCTGCGTAACATCGTTGCTGCTGCGTAACATCGTTGCTGCTCCATAACATCAAACAT
CGACCCACGGCGTAACGCGCTTGCTGCTTGGATGCCCGAGGCATAGACTGTACAAAAAAACAGTCATAAC
AAGCCATGAAAACCGCCACTGCGCCGTTACCACCGCTGCGTTCGGTCAAGGTTCTGGACCAGTTGCGTGA
GCGCATACGCTACTTGCATTACAGTTTACGAACCGAACAGGCTTATGTCAACTGGGTTCGTGCCTTCATC
CGTTTCCACGGTGTGCGTCACCCGGCAACCTTGGGCAGCAGCGAAGTCGAGGCATTTCTGTCCTGGCTGG
CGAACGAGCGCAAGGTTTCGGTCTCCACGCATCGTCAGGCATTGGCGGCCTTGCTGTTCTTCTACGGCAA
GGTGCTGTGCACGGATCTGCCCTGGCTTCAGGAGATCGGAAGACCTCGGCCGTCGCGGCGCTTGCCGGTG
GTGCTGACCCCGGATGAAGTGGTTCGCATCCTCGGTTTTCTGGAAGGCGAGCATCGTTTGTTCGCCCAGG
ACTCTAGCTATAGTTCTAGTGGTTGGCTACGTATACTCCGGAATATTAATAGATCATGGAGATAATTAAA
ATGATAACCATCTCGCAAATAAATAAGTATTTTACTGTTTTCGTAACAGTTTTGTAATAAAAAAACCTAT
AAATATTCCGGATTATTCATACCGTCCCACCATCGGGCGCGGATCTCGGTCCGAAACCATGTCGTACTAC
CATCACCATCACCATCACGATTACGATATCCCAACGACCGAAAACCTGTATTTTCAGGGCGCCATGGGGA
TCCGGATGGCAGCTGCTTATCTTGACCCAAACTTGAATCACACACCAAGTTCGAGTACTAAGACTCACCT
GGGTACTGGCATGGAACGGTCCCCTGGTGCAATGGAACGAGTATTAAAGGTCTTTCATCATTTTGAAAGC
AGTAGTGAGCCAACCACCTGGGCCAGTATTATCAGGCATGGAGATGCTACTGATGTCAGGGGCATCATTC
AGAAGATAGTGGACAGTCACAAAGTAAAGCACGTGGCCTGCTATGGATTTCGCCTCAGTCACCTGCGATC
GGAGGAGGTGCACTGGCTGCACGTGGACATGGGTGTCTCCAGTGTGAGGGAGAAATATGAACTCGCCCAC
CCACCAGAGGAGTGGAAATATGAGTTGAGAATTCGTTACTTGCCAAAAGGATTTCTAAACCAGTTTACTG
AAGATAAGCCAACATTGAATTTCTTCTATCAACAGGTGAAGAGTGACTACATGCAAGAAATAGCTGATCA
AGTAGACCAAGAAATAGCTTTGAAGTTGGGTTGTTTGGAAATTAGGCGATCCTATTGGGAGATGAGGGGT
AATGCCCTAGAGAAGAAGTCCAACTATGAAGTATTAGAAAAAGATGTTGGTTTAAAGCGATTTTTTCCTA
AGAGTTTACTGGATTCTGTCAAGGCCAAAACACTAAGAAAGCTGATCCAGCAAACATTCAGGCAGTTTGC
CAACCTTAATAGAGAAGAAAGCATCCTGAAATTCTTTGAGATTCTTTCTCCTGTGTACAGATTTGACAAA
GAGTGCTTCAAGTGTGCCCTTGGGTCAAGTTGGATCATTTCTGTGGAATTGGCAATCGGCCCAGAAGAAG
GGATCAGTTACCTGACAGACAAAGGCTGCAATCCCACACACCTAGCAGACTTTAACCAAGTGCAGACCAT
CCAGTACTCAAACAGTGAAGACAAAGACAGGAAAGGAATGCTACAACTCAAAATCGCTGGTGCTCCTGAG
CCTCTGACCGTGACGGCACCATCCCTAACCATTGCCGAGAACATGGCCGACCTGATTGATGGATACTGCC
GGCTGGTGAATGGAGCCACACAATCTTTCATCATCAGACCCCAGAAAGAAGGTGAACGGGCGTTGCCATC
AATACCAAAGTTGGCCAACAGTGAAAAGCAAGGCATGCGGACACATGCAGTCTCTGTGTCAGAGACAGAT
GACTATGCAGAGATCATCGATGAGGAAGACACATACACCATGCCCTCGACCAGGGATTATGAGATTCAGA
GAGAAAGAATAGAACTTGGACGCTGTATTGGAGAAGGTCAGTTTGGAGATGTACATCAAGGCGTGTACCT
GAGCCCAGAGAATCCAGCTTTGGCTGTTGCAATCAAAACATGTAAAAACTGTACTTCGGACAGCGTGAGA
GAGAAGTTCCTTCAAGAAGCCTTAACAATGCGTCAGTTTGACCATCCTCACATCGTGAAGCTGATTGGAG
TCATTACAGAGAACCCTGTCTGGATAATCATGGAGTTGTGCACACTTGGAGAGCTGAGGTCATTTTTGCA
AGTAAGAAAATACAGCTTGGACCTGGCATCTTTGATATTATATGCCTATCAGCTTAGTACAGCACTCGCG
TATCTGGAGAGCAAAAGATTTGTTCACAGGGACATTGCTGCTCGGAATGTTCTGGTGTCTTCAAATGATT
GTGTAAAATTGGGAGACTTTGGATTATCTCGATATATGGAAGACAGTACTTACTATAAAGCTTCCAAAGG
AAAATTACCTATTAAATGGATGGCTCCAGAGTCAATCAATTTTCGACGTTTTACCTCAGCTAGTGACGTG
TGGATGTTTGGTGTGTGTATGTGGGAGATACTGATGCATGGCGTGAAGCCTTTTCAAGGAGTGAAGAACA
ATGATGTGATCGGTCGAATTGAAAATGGGGAAAGATTACCAATGCCTCCAAATTGTCCTCCCACCCTCTA
CAGCCTTATGACGAAATGTTGGGCCTATGACCCCAGCAGGCGGCCCAGGTTTACTGAACTAAAAGCTCAG
CTCAGCACAATCCTGGAGGAGGAGAAGGTGCAGCAAGAAGAACGGATGAGGATGGAATCCAGAAGACAGG
CTACCGTGTCCTGGGACTCTGGAGGGTCTGATGAAGCACCACCCAAGCCCAGCAGACCTGGTTATCCTAG
CCCGAGATCCAGTGAAGGATTTTATCCCAGCCCACAGCACATGGTCCAGACCAATCACTACCAGGTCTCT
GGCTACCCGGGTTCCCATGGAATCCCAGCCATGGCTGGCAGCATTTACCAAGGTCAGGCATCTCTTCTGG
ACCAGACAGAATTGTGGAATCACAGACCTCAGGAGATGTCCATGTGGCAGCCCAGTGTGGAGGATTCGGC
AGCTTTGGACCTTCGAGGGATGGGACAGGTGCTTCCCCCTCACCTGATGGAAGAGCGGCTAATCCGACAG
CAGCAGGAAATGGAAGAAGACCAGCGCTGGCTGGAGAAGGAAGAGCGATTCCTGAAACCTGATGTGAGGC
TCTCTCGAGGCAGCATCGACAGGGAAGACGGGAGTTTTCAGGGTCCGACTGGAAACCAACACATCTATCA
GCCTGTGGGGAAGCCAGATCCTGCAGCTCCACCAAAGAAACCTCCTCGCCCTGGAGCACCTGGCCACCTA
AGCAACCTGTCCAGCATCAGCAGCCCTGCAGACAGCTACAATGAGGGTGTCAAGCTTCAGCCCCAGGAAA
TCAGCCCCCCTCCCACTGCCAACCTTGACCGGTCCAATGACAAGGTATATGAAAATGTGACAGGCCTAGT
GAAGGCTGTCATCGAGATGTCCAGCAAAATCCAGCCAGCTCCTCCAGAAGAGTACGTCCCTATGGTGAAG
GAAGTTGGCCTGGCCCTGCGGACCTTACTAGCCACGGTGGATGAGACCATTCCTGCTCTTCCAGCCAGCA
CTCATCGAGAGATCGAGATGGCACAGAAGCTGCTGAACTCCGACTTAGGCGAGCTCATCAGCAAGATGAA
GCTGGCGCAGCAGTACGTCATGACCAGCCTGCAGCAGGAGTATAAGAAGCAGATGCTGACAGCTGCTCAC
GCCCTGGCTGTGGATGCCAAGAACCTACTTGATGTTATTGATCAAGCAAGACTGAAAATGCTAGGGCAGA
CACGGCCACACTGAGCGGCCGCTTTCGAATCTAGAGCCTGCAGTCTCGAGGCATGCGGTACCAAGCTTGT
CGAGAAGTACTAGAGGATCATAATCAGCCATACCACATTTGTAGAGGTTTTACTTGCTTTAAAAAACCTC
CCACACCTCCCCCTGAACCTGAAACATAAAATGAATGCAATTGTTGTTGTTAACTTGTTTATTGCAGCTT
ATAATGGTTACAAATAAAGCAATAGCATCACAAATTTCACAAATAAAGCATTTTTTTCACTGCATTCTAG
TTGTGGTTTGTCCAAACTCATCAATGTATCTTATCATGTCTGGATCTGATCACTGATATCGCCTAGGAGA
TCCGAACCAGATAAGTGAAATCTAGTTCCAAACTATTTTGTCATTTTTAATTTTCGTATTAGCTTACGAC
GCTACACCCAGTTCCCATCTATTTTGTCACTCTTCCCTAAATAATCCTTAAAAACTCCATTTCCACCCCT
CCCAGTTCCCAACTATTTTGTCCGCCCACAGCGGGGCATTTTTCTTCCTGTTATGTTTTTAATCAAACAT
CCTGCCAACTCCATGTGACAAACCGTCATCTTCGGCTACTTTTTCTCTGTCACAGAATGAAAATTTTTCT
GTCATCTCTTCGTTATTAATGTTTGTAATTGACTGAATATCAACGCTTATTTGCAGCCTGAATGGCGAAT
GGG
[124 nt withheld, positions 4974-5097]
C
[91 nt withheld, positions 5099-5189]
A
[49 nt withheld, positions 5191-5239]
CCTTTGACGTTGGAGTCCACGTTCTT
[37 nt withheld, positions 5266-5302]
ACCCTATCTCGGTCTATTCTTTTGATTTATAAGGGATTTTGCCGATTTCGGCCTATTGGTTAAAAAATGA
GCTGATTTAACAAAAATTTAACGCGAATTTTAACAAAATATTAACGCTTACAATTTAGGTGGCACTTTTC
GGGGAAATGTGCGCGGAACCCCTATTTGTTTATTTTTCTAAATACATTCAAATATGTATCCGCTCATGAG
ACAATAACCCTGATAAATGCTTCAATAATATTGAAAAAGGAAGAGTATGAGTATTCAACATTTCCGTGTC
GCCCTTATTCCCTTTTTTGCGGCATTTTGCCTTCCTGTTTTTGCTCACCCAGAAACGCTGGTGAAAGTAA
AAGATGCTGAAGATCAGTTGGGTGCACGAGTGGGTTACATCGAACTGGATCTCAACAGCGGTAAGATCCT
TGAGAGTTTTCGCCCCGAAGAACGTTTTCCAATGATGAGCACTTTTAAAGTTCTGCTATGTGGCGCGGTA
TTATCCCGTATTGACGCCGGGCAAGAGCAACTCGGTCGCCGCATACACTATTCTCAGAATGACTTGGTTG
AGTACTCACCAGTCACAGAAAAGCATCTTACGGATGGCATGACAGTAAGAGAATTATGCAGTGCTGCCAT
AACCATGAGTGATAACACTGCGGCCAACTTACTTCTGACAACGATCGGAGGACCGAAGGAGCTAACCGCT
TTTTTGCACAACATGGGGGATCATGTAACTCGCCTTGATCGTTGGGAACCGGAGCTGAATGAAGCCATAC
CAAACGACGAGCGTGACACCACGATGCCTGTAGCAATGGCAACAACGTTGCGCAAACTATTAACTGGCGA
ACTACTTACTCTAGCTTCCCGGCAACAATTAATAGACTGGATGGAGGCGGATAAAGTTGCAGGACCACTT
CTGCGCTCGGCCCTTCCGGCTGGCTGGTTTATTGCTGATAAATCTGGAGCCGGTGAGCGTGGGTCTCGCG
GTATCATTGCAGCACTGGGGCCAGATGGTAAGCCCTCCCGTATCGTAGTTATCTACACGACGGGGAGTCA
GGCAACTATGGATGAACGAAATAGACAGATCGCTGAGATAGGTGCCTCACTGATTAAGCATTGGTAACTG
TCAGACCAAGTTTACTCATATATACTTTAGATTGATTTAAAACTTCATTTTTAATTTAAAAGGATCTAGG
TGAAGATCCTTTTTGATAATCTCATGACCAAAATCCCTTAACGTGAGTTTTCGTTCCACTGAGCGTCAGA
CCCCGTAGAAAAGATCAAAGGATCTTCTTGAGATCCTTTTTTTCTGCGCGTAATCTGCTGCTTGCAAACA
AAAAAACCACCGCTACCAGCGGTGGTTTGTTTGCCGGATCAAGAGCTACCAACTCTTTTTCCGAAGGTAA
CTGGCTTCAGCAGAGCGCAGATACCAAATACTGTTCTTCTAGTGTAGCCGTAGTTAGGCCACCACTTCAA
GAACTCTGTAGCACCGCCTACATACCTCGCTCTGCTAATCCTGTTACCAGTGGCTGCTGCCAGTGGCGAT
AAGTCGTGTCTTACCGGGTTGGACTCAAGACGATAGTTACCGGATAAGGCGCAGCGGTCGGGCTGAACGG
GGGGTTCGTGCACACAGCCCAGCTTGGAGCGAACGACCTACACCGAACTGAGATACCTACAGCGTGAGCT
ATGAGAAAGCGCCACGCTTCCCGAAGGGAGAAAGGCGGACAGGTATCCGGTAAGCGGCAGGGTCGGAACA
GGAGAGCGCACGAGGGAGCTTCCAGGGGGAAACGCCTGGTATCTTTATAGTCCTGTCGGGTTTCGCCACC
TCTGACTTGAGCGTCGATTTTTGTGATGCTCGTCAGGGGGGCGGAGCCTATGGAAAAACGCCAGCAACGC
GGCCTTTTTACGGTTCCTGGCCTTTTGCTGGCCTTTTGCTCACATGTTCTTTCCTGCGTTATCCCCTGAT
TCTGTGGATAACCGTATTACCGCCTTTGAGTGAGCTGATACCGCTCGCCGCAGCCGAACGACCGAGCGCA
GCGAGTCAGTGAGCGAGGAAGCGGAAGAGCGCCTGATGCGGTATTTTCTCCTTACGCATCTGTGCGGTAT
TTCACACCGCATAGACCAGCCGCGTAACCTGGCAAAATCGGTTACGGTTGAGTAATAAATGGATGCCCTG
CGTAAGCGGGTGTGGGCGGACAATAAAGTCTTAAACTGAACAAAATAGATCTAAACTATGACAATAAAGT
CTTAAACTAGACAGAATAGTTGTAAACTGAAATCAGTCCAGTTATGCTGTGAAAAAGCATACTGGACTTT
TGTTATGGCTAAAGCAAACTCTTCATTTTCTGAAGTGCAAATTGCCCGTCGTATTAAAGAGGGGCGTGGC
CAAGGGCATGGTAAAGACTATATTCGCGGCGTTGTGACAATTTACCGAACAACTCCGCGGCCGGGAAGCC
GATCTCGGCTTGAACGAATTGTTAGGTGGCGGTACTTGGGTCGATATCAAAGTGCATCACTTCTTCCCGT
ATGCCCAACTTTGTATAGAGAGCCACTGCGGGATCGTCACCGTAATCTGCTTGCACGTAGATCACATAAG
CACCAAGCGCGTTGGCCTCATGCTTGAGGAGATTGATGAGCGCGGTGGCAATGCCCTGCCTCCGGTGCTC
GCCGGAGACTGCGAGATCATA
